>Addgene plasmid #177126 | pHR-YTH-mCherry-Cry2 | addgene full sequence | sequence record 351698 | Addgene NGS Result
CGGATCTCGACGGTATCGCCAAATGGCAGTATTCATCCACAATTTTAAAAGAAAAGGGGGGATTGGGGGG
TACAGTGCAGGGGAAAGAATAGTAGACATAATAGCAACAGACATACAAACTAAAGAATTACAAAAACAAA
TTACAAAAATTCAAAATTTTCGGGTTTATTACAGGGACAGCAGAGATCCAGTTTGGATCGATAAGCTTGA
TATCGAATTCCTGCAGCCCCGATAAAATAAAAGATTTTATTTAGTCTCCAGAAAAAGGGGGGAATGAAAG
ACCCCACCTGTAGGTTTGGCAAGCTAGCTGCAGTAACGCCATTTTGCAAGGCATGGAAAAATACCAAACC
AAGAATAGAGAAGTTCAGATCAAGGGCGGGTACATGAAAATAGCTAACGTTGGGCCAAACAGGATATCTG
CGGTGAGCAGTTTCGGCCCCGGCCCGGGGCCAAGAACAGATGGTCACCGCAGTTTCGGCCCCGGCCCGAG
GCCAAGAACAGATGGTCCCCAGATATGGCCCAACCCTCAGCAGTTTCTTAAGACCCATCAGATGTTTCCA
GGCTCCCCCAAGGACCTGAAATGACCCTGCGCCTTATTTGAATTAACCAATCAGCCTGCTTCTCGCTTCT
GTTCGCGCGCTTCTGCTTCCCGAGCTCTATAAAAGAGCTCACAACCCCTCACTCGGCGCGCCAGTCCTCC
GACAGACTGAGTCGCCCGGGGGGGATCTGGAGCTCTCGAGAATTCTCACGCGTCAAGTGGAGCAAGGCAG
GTGGACAGTGGATCCGGAGCTACCATGATGTATGTGCTTCAAGATGCAAGATTTTTCCTCATAAAGAGTA
ACAACCATGAGAATGTGTCTCTTGCCAAAGCGAAGGGTGTATGGTCCACGCTCCCTGTAAATGAGAAGAA
ATTAAATCTTGCATTTAGATCTGCAAGGAGTGTTATCTTAATATTTTCTGTCAGAGAGAGTGGAAAATTT
CAAGGGTTTGCAAGACTTTCTTCAGAATCACATCACGGAGGATCTCCTATACACTGGGTGCTTCCAGCAG
GAATGAGTGCTAAAATGCTGGGAGGTGTCTTTAAAATTGACTGGATTTGCAGGCGTGAATTACCCTTCAC
TAAGTCGGCTCATCTCACCAATCCTTGGAATGAACATAAACCAGTAAAGATCGGACGTGATGGACAGGAA
ATTGAACTTGAATGTGGAACCCAGCTTTGTCTTCTGATGGTGTCTAAAGGCGAGGAGGATAACATGGCTA
TAATCAAGGAATTTATGAGGTTCAAGGTGCATATGGAGGGATCTGTGAACGGTCACGAGTTCGAAATCGA
GGGCGAAGGCGAGGGGCGACCCTATGAAGGGACACAGACGGCCAAACTGAAGGTGACCAAGGGTGGCCCC
CTGCCTTTCGCCTGGGACATCCTGTCACCCCAGTTTATGTACGGCTCTAAGGCTTACGTTAAGCACCCTG
CCGATATTCCGGACTACTTGAAACTGAGCTTCCCTGAAGGGTTCAAGTGGGAACGGGTAATGAATTTTGA
GGATGGCGGTGTAGTCACAGTTACCCAGGACAGCTCTCTTCAGGACGGAGAATTTATCTATAAGGTTAAA
CTTCGGGGCACTAACTTCCCATCAGACGGCCCCGTGATGCAGAAGAAAACTATGGGCTGGGAAGCCAGCT
CAGAACGCATGTATCCCGAGGACGGAGCACTGAAGGGAGAAATCAAGCAGCGACTCAAGCTGAAGGATGG
GGGACATTATGATGCTGAGGTCAAAACCACCTATAAGGCCAAGAAACCCGTTCAGCTTCCTGGGGCATAC
AACGTGAATATCAAACTGGATATTACATCCCATAACGAAGACTATACCATCGTGGAACAGTACGAGCGGG
CCGAGGGCAGACATAGCACAGGGGGCATGGATGAATTGTACAAGGCGGCCACGCGTATGAAGATGGACAA
AAAGACTATAGTTTGGTTTAGAAGAGACCTAAGGATTGAGGATAATCCTGCATTAGCAGCAGCTGCTCAC
GAAGGATCTGTTTTTCCTGTCTTCATTTGGTGTCCTGAAGAAGAAGGACAGTTTTATCCTGGAAGAGCTT
CAAGATGGTGGATGAAACAATCACTTGCTCACTTATCTCAATCCTTGAAGGCTCTTGGATCTGACCTCAC
TTTAATCAAAACCCACAACACGATTTCAGCGATCTTGGATTGTATCCGCGTTACCGGTGCTACAAAAGTC
GTCTTTAACCACCTCTATGATCCTGTTTCGTTAGTTCGGGACCATACCGTAAAGGAGAAGCTGGTGGAAC
GTGGGATCTCTGTGCAAAGCTACAATGGAGATCTATTGTATGAACCGTGGGAGATATACTGCGAAAAGGG
CAAACCTTTTACGAGTTTCAATTCTTACTGGAAGAAATGCTTAGATATGTCGATTGAATCCGTTATGCTT
CCTCCTCCTTGGCGGTTGATGCCAATAACTGCAGCGGCTGAAGCGATTTGGGCGTGTTCGATTGAAGAAC
TAGGGCTGGAGAATGAGGCCGAGAAACCGAGCAATGCGTTGTTAACTAGAGCTTGGTCTCCAGGATGGAG
CAATGCTGATAAGTTACTAAATGAGTTCATCGAGAAGCAGTTGATAGATTATGCAAAGAACAGCAAGAAA
GTTGTTGGGAATTCTACTTCACTACTTTCTCCGTATCTCCATTTCGGGGAAATAAGCGTCAGACACGTTT
TCCAGTGTGCCCGGATGAAACAAATTATATGGGCAAGAGATAAGAACAGTGAAGGAGAAGAAAGTGCAGA
TCTTTTTCTTAGGGGAATCGGTTTAAGAGAGTATTCTCGGTATATATGTTTCAACTTCCCGTTTACTCAC
GAGCAATCGTTGTTGAGTCATCTTCGGTTTTTCCCTTGGGATGCTGATGTTGATAAGTTCAAGGCCTGGA
GACAAGGCAGGACCGGTTATCCGTTGGTGGATGCCGGAATGAGAGAGCTTTGGGCTACCGGATGGATGCA
TAACAGAATAAGAGTGATTGTTTCAAGCTTTGCTGTGAAGTTTCTTCTCCTTCCATGGAAATGGGGAATG
AAGTATTTCTGGGATACACTTTTGGATGCTGATTTGGAATGTGACATCCTTGGCTGGCAGTATATCTCTG
GGAGTATCCCCGATGGCCACGAGCTTGATCGCTTGGACAATCCCGCGTTACAAGGCGCCAAATATGACCC
AGAAGGTGAGTACATAAGGCAATGGCTTCCCGAGCTTGCGAGATTGCCAACTGAATGGATCCATCATCCA
TGGGACGCTCCTTTAACCGTACTCAAAGCTTCTGGTGTGGAACTCGGAACAAACTATGCGAAACCCATTG
TAGACATCGACACAGCTCGTGAGCTACTAGCTAAAGCTATTTCAAGAACCCGTGAAGCACAGATCATGAT
CGGAGCAGCAGCCCGGGATCCACCGGTCGCCACCGGTTCAGGGAGCGGATCCGGCTCAGGGAGTGCGGCC
GCAACTCCCACCTGCAACATGCGTGACTGACTGAGGCCGCGACTCTAGAGTCGACCTGCAGGCATGCAAG
CTTGATATCAAGCTTATCGATAATCAACCTCTGGATTACAAAATTTGTGAAAGATTGACTGGTATTCTTA
ACTATGTTGCTCCTTTTACGCTATGTGGATACGCTGCTTTAATGCCTTTGTATCATGCTATTGCTTCCCG
TATGGCTTTCATTTTCTCCTCCTTGTATAAATCCTGGTTGCTGTCTCTTTATGAGGAGTTGTGGCCCGTT
GTCAGGCAACGTGGCGTGGTGTGCACTGTGTTTGCTGACGCAACCCCCACTGGTTGGGGCATTGCCACCA
CCTGTCAGCTCCTTTCCGGGACTTTCGCTTTCCCCCTCCCTATTGCCACGGCGGAACTCATCGCCGCCTG
CCTTGCCCGCTGCTGGACAGGGGCTCGGCTGTTGGGCACTGACAATTCCGTGGTGTTGTCGGGGAAATCA
TCGTCCTTTCCTTGGCTGCTCGCCTGTGTTGCCACCTGGATTCTGCGCGGGACGTCCTTCTGCTACGTCC
CTTCGGCCCTCAATCCAGCGGACCTTCCTTCCCGCGGCCTGCTGCCGGCTCTGCGGCCTCTTCCGCGTCT
TCGCCTTCGCCCTCAGACGAGTCGGATCTCCCTTTGGGCCGCCTCCCCGCATCGATACCGTCGACCTCGA
GGGAATTAATTCGAGCTCGGTACCTTTAAGACCAATGACTTACAAGGCAGCTGTAGATCTTAGCCACTTT
TTAAAAGAAAAGGGGGGACTGGAAGGGCTAATTCACTCCCAACGAAGACAAGATCTGCTTTTTGCTTGTA
CTGGGTCTCTCTGGTTAGACCAGATCTGAGCCTGGGAGCTCTCTGGCTAACTAGGGAACCCACTGCTTAA
GCCTCAATAAAGCTTGCCTTGAGTGCTTCAAGTAGTGTGTGCCCGTCTGTTGTGTGACTCTGGTAACTAG
AGATCCCTCAGACCCTTTTAGTCAGTGTGGAAAATCTCTAGCAGCATCTAGAATTAATTCCGTGTATTCT
ATAGTGTCACCTAAATCGTATGTGTATGATACATAAGGTTATGTATTAATTGTAGCCGCGTTCTAACGAC
AATATGTACAAGCCTAATTGTGTAGCATCTGGCTTACTGAAGCAGACCCTATCATCTCTCTCGTAAACTG
CCGTCAGAGTCGGTTTGGTTGGACGAACCTTCTGAGTTTCTGGTAACGCCGTCCCGCACCCGGAAATGGT
CAGCGAACCAATCAGCAGGGTCATCGCTAGCCAGATCCTCTACGCCGGACGCATCGTGGCCGGCATCACC
GGCGCCACAGGTGCGGTTGCTGGCGCCTATATCGCCGACATCACCGATGGGGAAGATCGGGCTCGCCACT
TCGGGCTCATGAGCGCTTGTTTCGGCGTGGGTATGGTGGCAGGCCCCGTGGCCGGGGGACTGTTGGGCGC
CATCTCCTTGCATGCACCATTCCTTGCGGCGGCGGTGCTCAACGGCCTCAACCTACTACTGGGCTGCTTC
CTAATGCAGGAGTCGCATAAGGGAGAGCGTCGAATGGTGCACTCTCAGTACAATCTGCTCTGATGCCGCA
TAGTTAAGCCAGCCCCGACACCCGCCAACACCCGCTGACGCGCCCTGACGGGCTTGTCTGCTCCCGGCAT
CCGCTTACAGACAAGCTGTGACCGTCTCCGGGAGCTGCATGTGTCAGAGGTTTTCACCGTCATCACCGAA
ACGCGCGAGACGAAAGGGCCTCGTGATACGCCTATTTTTATAGGTTAATGTCATGATAATAATGGTTTCT
TAGACGTCAGGTGGCACTTTTCGGGGAAATGTGCGCGGAACCCCTATTTGTTTATTTTTCTAAATACATT
CAAATATGTATCCGCTCATGAGACAATAACCCTGATAAATGCTTCAATAATATTGAAAAAGGAAGAGTAT
GAGTATTCAACATTTCCGTGTCGCCCTTATTCCCTTTTTTGCGGCATTTTGCCTTCCTGTTTTTGCTCAC
CCAGAAACGCTGGTGAAAGTAAAAGATGCTGAAGATCAGTTGGGTGCACGAGTGGGTTACATCGAACTGG
ATCTCAACAGCGGTAAGATCCTTGAGAGTTTTCGCCCCGAAGAACGTTTTCCAATGATGAGCACTTTTAA
AGTTCTGCTATGTGGCGCGGTATTATCCCGTATTGACGCCGGGCAAGAGCAACTCGGTCGCCGCATACTC
TATTCTCAGAATGACTTGGTTGAGTACTCACCAGTCACAGAAAAGCATCTTACGGATGGCATGACAGTAA
GAGAATTATGCAGTGCTGCCATAACCATGAGTGATAACACTGCGGCCAACTTACTTCTGACAACGATCGG
AGGACCGAAGGAGCTAACCGCTTTTTTGCACAACATGGGGGATCATGTAACTCGCCTTGATCGTTGGGAA
CCGGAGCTGAATGAAGCCATACCAAACGACGAGCGTGACACCACGATGCCTGTAGCAATGGCAACAACGT
TGCGCAAACTATTAACTGGCGAACTACTTACTCTAGCTTCCCGGCAACAATTAATAGACTGGATGGAGGC
GGATAAAGTTGCAGGACCACTTCTGCGCTCGGCCCTTCCGGCTGGCTGGTTTATTGCTGATAAATCTGGA
GCCGGTGAGCGTGGGTCTCGCGGTATCATTGCAGCACTGGGGCCAGATGGTAAGCCCTCCCGTATCGTAG
TTATCTACACGACGGGGAGTCAGGCAACTATGGATGAACGAAATAGACAGATCGCTGAGATAGGTGCCTC
ACTGATTAAGCATTGGTAACTGTCAGACCAAGTTTACTCATATATACTTTAGATTGATTTAAAACTTCAT
TTTTAATTTAAAAGGATCTAGGTGAAGATCCTTTTTGATAATCTCATGACCAAAATCCCTTAACGTGAGT
TTTCGTTCCACTGAGCGTCAGACCCCGTAGAAAAGATCAAAGGATCTTCTTGAGATCCTTTTTTTCTGCG
CGTAATCTGCTGCTTGCAAACAAAAAAACCACCGCTACCAGCGGTGGTTTGTTTGCCGGATCAAGAGCTA
CCAACTCTTTTTCCGAAGGTAACTGGCTTCAGCAGAGCGCAGATACCAAATACTGTTCTTCTAGTGTAGC
CGTAGTTAGGCCACCACTTCAAGAACTCTGTAGCACCGCCTACATACCTCGCTCTGCTAATCCTGTTACC
AGTGGCTGCTGCCAGTGGCGATAAGTCGTGTCTTACCGGGTTGGACTCAAGACGATAGTTACCGGATAAG
GCGCAGCGGTCGGGCTGAACGGGGGGTTCGTGCACACAGCCCAGCTTGGAGCGAACGACCTACACCGAAC
TGAGATACCTACAGCGTGAGCTATGAGAAAGCGCCACGCTTCCCGAAGGGAGAAAGGCGGACAGGTATCC
GGTAAGCGGCAGGGTCGGAACAGGAGAGCGCACGAGGGAGCTTCCAGGGGGAAACGCCTGGTATCTTTAT
AGTCCTGTCGGGTTTCGCCACCTCTGACTTGAGCGTCGATTTTTGTGATGCTCGTCAGGGGGGCGGAGCC
TATGGAAAAACGCCAGCAACGCGGCCTTTTTACGGTTCCTGGCCTTTTGCTGGCCTTTTGCTCACATGTT
CTTTCCTGCGTTATCCCCTGATTCTGTGGATAACCGTATTACCGCCTTTGAGTGAGCTGATACCGCTCGC
CGCAGCCGAACGACCGAGCGCAGCGAGTCAGTGAGCGAGGAAGCGGAAGAGCGCCCAATACGCAAACCGC
CTCTCCCCGCGCGTTGGCCGATTCATTAATGCAGCTGTGGAATGTGTGTCAGTTAGGGTGTGGAAAGTCC
CCAGGCTCCCCAGCAGGCAGAAGTATGCAAAGCATGCATCTCAATTAGTCAGCAACCAGGTGTGGAAAGT
CCCCAGGCTCCCCAGCAGGCAGAAGTATGCAAAGCATGCATCTCAATTAGTCAGCAACCATAGTCCCGCC
CCTAACTCCGCCCATCCCGCCCCTAACTCCGCCCAGTTCCGCCCATTCTCCGCCCCATGGCTGACTAATT
TTTTTTATTTATGCAGAGGCCGAGGCCGCCTCGGCCTCTGAGCTATTCCAGAAGTAGTGAGGAGGCTTTT
TTGGAGGCCTAGGCTTTTGCAAAAAGCTTGGACACAAGACAGGCTTGCGAGATATGTTTGAGAATACCAC
TTTATCCCGCGTCAGGGAGAGGCAGTGCGTAAAAAGACGCGGACTCATGTGAAATACTGGTTTTTAGTGC
GCCAGATCTCTATAATCTCGCGCAACCTATTTTCCCCTCGAACACTTTTTAAGCCGTAGATAAACAGGCT
GGGACACTTCACATGAGCGAAAAATACATCGTCACCTGGGACATGTTGCAGATCCATGCACGTAAACTCG
CAAGCCGACTGATGCCTTCTGAACAATGGAAAGGCATTATTGCCGTAAGCCGTGGCGGTCTGTACCGGGT
GCGTTACTGGCGCGTGAACTGGGTATTCGTCATGTCGATACCGTTTGTATTTCCAGCTACGATCACGACA
ACCAGCGCGAGCTTAAAGTGCTGAAACGCGCAGAAGGCGATGGCGAAGGCTTCATCGTTATTGATGACCT
GGTGGATACCGGTGGTACTGCGGTTGCGATTCGTGAAATGTATCCAAAAGCGCACTTTGTCACCATCTTC
GCAAAACCGGCTGGTCGTCCGCTGGTTGATGACTATGTTGTTGATATCCCGCAAGATACCTGGATTGAAC
AGCCGTGGGATATGGGCGTCGTATTCGTCCCGCCAATCTCCGGTCGCTAATCTTTTCAACGCCTGGCACT
GCCGGGCGTTGTTCTTTTTAACTTCAGGCGGGTTACAATAGTTTCCAGTAAGTATTCTGGAGGCTGCATC
CATGACACAGGCAAACCTGAGCGAAACCCTGTTCAAACCCCGCTTTAAACATCCTGAAACCTCGACGCTA
GTCCGCCGCTTTAATCACGGCGCACAACCGCCTGTGCAGTCGGCCCTTGATGGTAAAACCATCCCTCACT
GGTATCGCATGATTAACCGTCTGATGTGGATCTGGCGCGGCATTGACCCACGCGAAATCCTCGACGTCCA
GGCACGTATTGTGATGAGCGATGCCGAACGTACCGACGATGATTTATACGATACGGTGATTGGCTACCGT
GGCGGCAACTGGATTTATGAGTGGGCCCCGGATCTTTGTGAAGGAACCTTACTTCTGTGGTGTGACATAA
TTGGACAAACTACCTACAGAGATTTAAAGCTCTAAGGTAAATATAAAATTTTTAAGTGTATAATGTGTTA
AACTACTGATTCTAATTGTTTGTGTATTTTAGATTCCAACCTATGGAACTGATGAATGGGAGCAGTGGTG
GAATGCCTTTAATGAGGAAAACCTGTTTTGCTCAGAAGAAATGCCATCTAGTGATGATGAGGCTACTGCT
GACTCTCAACATTCTACTCCTCCAAAAAAGAAGAGAAAGGTAGAAGACCCCAAGGACTTTCCTTCAGAAT
TGCTAAGTTTTTTGAGTCATGCTGTGTTTAGTAATAGAACTCTTGCTTGCTTTGCTATTTACACCACAAA
GGAAAAAGCTGCACTGCTATACAAGAAAATTATGGAAAAATATTCTGTAACCTTTATAAGTAGGCATAAC
AGTTATAATCATAACATACTGTTTTTTCTTACTCCACACAGGCATAGAGTGTCTGCTATTAATAACTATG
CTCAAAAATTGTGTACCTTTAGCTTTTTAATTTGTAAAGGGGTTAATAAGGAATATTTGATGTATAGTGC
CTTGACTAGAGATCATAATCAGCCATACCACATTTGTAGAGGTTTTACTTGCTTTAAAAAACCTCCCACA
CCTCCCCCTGAACCTGAAACATAAAATGAATGCAATTGTTGTTGTTAACTTGTTTATTGCAGCTTATAAT
GGTTACAAATAAAGCAATAGCATCACAAATTTCACAAATAAAGCATTTTTTTCACTGCATTCTAGTTGTG
GTTTGTCCAAACTCATCAATGTATCTTATCATGTCTGGATCAACTGGATAACTCAAGCTAACCAAAATCA
TCCCAAACTTCCCACCCCATACCCTATTACCACTGCCAATTACCTGTGGTTTCATTTACTCTAAACCTGT
GATTCCTCTGAATTATTTTCATTTTAAAGAAATTGTATTTGTTAAATATGTACTACAAACTTAGTAGTTG
GAAGGGCTAATTCACTCCCAAAGAAGACAAGATATCCTTGATCTGTGGATCTACCACACACAAGGCTACT
TCCCTGATTAGCAGAACTACACACCAGGGCCAGGGGTCAGATATCCACTGACCTTTGGATGGTGCTACAA
GCTAGTACCAGTTGAGCCAGATAAGGTAGAAGAGGCCAATAAAGGAGAGAACACCAGCTTGTTACACCCT
GTGAGCCTGCATGGGATGGATGACCCGGAGAGAGAAGTGTTAGAGTGGAGGTTTGACAGCCGCCTAGCAT
TTCATCACGTGGCCCGAGAGCTGCATCCGGAGTACTTCAAGAACTGCTGATATCGAGCTTGCTACAAGGG
ACTTTCCGCTGGGGACTTTCCAGGGAGGCGTGGCCTGGGCGGGACTGGGGAGTGGCGAGCCCTCAGATCC
TGCATATAAGCAGCTGCTTTTTGCCTGTACTGGGTCTCTCTGGTTAGACCAGATCTGAGCCTGGGAGCTC
TCTGGCTAACTAGGGAACCCACTGCTTAAGCCTCAATAAAGCTTGCCTTGAGTGCTTCAAGTAGTGTGTG
CCCGTCTGTTGTGTGACTCTGGTAACTAGAGATCCCTCAGACCCTTTTAGTCAGTGTGGAAAATCTCTAG
CAGTGGCGCCCGAACAGGGACTTGAAAGCGAAAGGGAAACCAGAGGAGCTCTCTCGACGCAGGACTCGGC
TTGCTGAAGCGCGCACGGCAAGAGGCGAGGGGCGGCGACTGGTGAGTACGCCAAAAATTTTGACTAGCGG
AGGCTAGAAGGAGAGAGATGGGTGCGAGAGCGTCAGTATTAAGCGGGGGAGAATTAGATCGCGATGGGAA
AAAATTCGGTTAAGGCCAGGGGGAAAGAAAAAATATAAATTAAAACATATAGTATGGGCAAGCAGGGAGC
TAGAACGATTCGCAGTTAATCCTGGCCTGTTAGAAACATCAGAAGGCTGTAGACAAATACTGGGACAGCT
ACAACCATCCCTTCAGACAGGATCAGAAGAACTTAGATCATTATATAATACAGTAGCAACCCTCTATTGT
GTGCATCAAAGGATAGAGATAAAAGACACCAAGGAAGCTTTAGACAAGATAGAGGAAGAGCAAAACAAAA
GTAAGACCACCGCACAGCAAGCGGCCGGCCGCTGATCTTCAGACCTGGAGGAGGAGATATGAGGGACAAT
TGGAGAAGTGAATTATATAAATATAAAGTAGTAAAAATTGAACCATTAGGAGTAGCACCCACCAAGGCAA
AGAGAAGAGTGGTGCAGAGAGAAAAAAGAGCAGTGGGAATAGGAGCTTTGTTCCTTGGGTTCTTGGGAGC
AGCAGGAAGCACTATGGGCGCAGCGTCAATGACGCTGACGGTACAGGCCAGACAATTATTGTCTGGTATA
GTGCAGCAGCAGAACAATTTGCTGAGGGCTATTGAGGCGCAACAGCATCTGTTGCAACTCACAGTCTGGG
GCATCAAGCAGCTCCAGGCAAGAATCCTGGCTGTGGAAAGATACCTAAAGGATCAACAGCTCCTGGGGAT
TTGGGGTTGCTCTGGAAAACTCATTTGCACCACTGCTGTGCCTTGGAATGCTAGTTGGAGTAATAAATCT
CTGGAACAGATTTGGAATCACACGACCTGGATGGAGTGGGACAGAGAAATTAACAATTACACAAGCTTAA
TACACTCCTTAATTGAAGAATCGCAAAACCAGCAAGAAAAGAATGAACAAGAATTATTGGAATTAGATAA
ATGGGCAAGTTTGTGGAATTGGTTTAACATAACAAATTGGCTGTGGTATATAAAATTATTCATAATGATA
GTAGGAGGCTTGGTAGGTTTAAGAATAGTTTTTGCTGTACTTTCTATAGTGAATAGAGTTAGGCAGGGAT
ATTCACCATTATCGTTTCAGACCCACCTCCCAACCCCGAGGGGACCCGACAGGCCCGAAGGAATAGAAGA
AGAAGGTGGAGAGAGAGACAGAGACAGATCCATTCGATTAGTGAA
Features (pLannotate 1.2.2; 35 found; start..end, strand, type, name):
     43..160     +  misc_feature   cPPT/CTS: central polypurine tract and central termination sequence of HIV-1
    197..229     -  misc_feature   MCS (fragment): pBluescript multiple cloning site
    313..720     +  promoter       SFFV promoter: spleen focus-forming virus long terminal repeat (LTR) promoter
    717..1295    +  CDS            YTHDC1 (fragment): YTDC1_HUMAN - Also known as KIAA1966 From Homo sapiens (Human).
   1227..1934    +  CDS            mCherry: mCherry is a basic (constitutively fluorescent) red fluorescent protein published in 2004, derived from Discosoma sp.. It is reported to be a very rapidly-maturing monomer with low acid sensitivity.
   1947..3440    +  CDS            CRY2PHR: N-terminal photolyase homology region of Arabidopsis thaliana cryptochrome 2 binds to CIB1 upon exposure to blue light (Kennedy et al., 2010)
   3543..3573    +  misc_feature   MCS (fragment): pUC18/19 multiple cloning site
   3574..3592    +  misc_feature   MCS (fragment): pBluescript multiple cloning site
   3592..4180    +  misc_feature   WPRE: woodchuck hepatitis virus posttranscriptional regulatory element
   4181..4203    +  misc_feature   MCS (fragment): pBluescript multiple cloning site
   4220..4288    +  CDS            nef (fragment): NEF_HV1Z2 - Experimental evidence at protein level: Swiss-Prot protein existence level 1. Extracellular Nef protein targets CD4(+) T-lymphocytes for apoptosis by interacting with CXCR4 surface receptors. From Human immunodeficiency virus type 1 group M subtype D (isolate Z2/CDC-Z34) (HIV-1).
   4290..4523    +  LTR            3' LTR (ΔU3): self-inactivating 3' long terminal repeat (LTR) from HIV-1
   4548..4566    -  promoter       SP6 promoter: promoter for bacteriophage SP6 RNA polymerase
   4794..5073    +  CDS            TcR (fragment): tetracycline efflux protein; tet; confers resistance to tetracycline
   5074..5122    -  misc_feature   bom (fragment): basis of mobility region from pBR322
   5224..5259    -  CDS            rop (fragment): Rop protein, which maintains plasmids at low copy number; rop
   5354..5458    +  promoter       AmpR promoter: bla
   5459..6319    +  CDS            AmpR: β-lactamase; bla; confers resistance to ampicillin, carbenicillin, and related antibiotics
   6490..7078    +  rep_origin     ori: high-copy-number ColE1/pMB1/pBR322/pUC origin of replication
   7261..7317    +  CDS            lacI (fragment): lac repressor; lacI; The lac repressor binds to the lac operator to inhibit transcription in E. coli. This inhibition can be relieved by adding lactose or isopropyl-β-D-thiogalactopyranoside (IPTG).
   7324..7653    +  promoter       SV40 promoter: SV40 enhancer and early promoter
   7853..7972    +  CDS            gpt (fragment): XGPT_ECOLI - Also known as gpp, gxu. Experimental evidence at protein level: Swiss-Prot protein existence level 1. Purine salvage pathway enzyme that catalyzes the transfer of the ribosyl-5-phosphate group from 5-phospho-alpha-D-ribose 1- diphosphate (PRPP) to the N9 position of the 6-oxopurines guanine and xanthine to form the corresponding ribonucleotides GMP (guanosine 5'- monophosphate) and XMP (xanthosine 5'-monophosphate), with the release of PPi. To a lesser extent, also acts on hypoxanthine (PubMed:9100006, PubMed:3886014). Does not ribophosphorylate adenine (PubMed:3886014). From Esch
   7972..8307    +  CDS            gpt (fragment): XGPT_ECOLI - Also known as gpp, gxu. Experimental evidence at protein level: Swiss-Prot protein existence level 1. Purine salvage pathway enzyme that catalyzes the transfer of the ribosyl-5-phosphate group from 5-phospho-alpha-D-ribose 1- diphosphate (PRPP) to the N9 position of the 6-oxopurines guanine and xanthine to form the corresponding ribonucleotides GMP (guanosine 5'- monophosphate) and XMP (xanthosine 5'-monophosphate), with the release of PPi. To a lesser extent, also acts on hypoxanthine (PubMed:9100006, PubMed:3886014). Does not ribophosphorylate adenine (PubMed:3886014). From Esch
   8402..8707    +  CDS            frsA (fragment): FRSA_ECOLI - Also known as yafA. Experimental evidence at protein level: Swiss-Prot protein existence level 1. Catalyzes the hydrolysis of esters (PubMed:15808744). Displays esterase activity toward pNP-butyrate (PubMed:15808744). May stimulate mixed-acid fermentation by acting as a fermentation/respiration switch that down-regulates respiration and up- regulates fermentation rates (PubMed:15169777). From Escherichia coli (strain K12).
   8711..8785    +  CDS            small t antigen (fragment): SV40 (simian virus 40) small t antigen
   8787..8852    +  intron         small t intron: SV40 (simian virus 40) small t antigen intron
   8982..9002    +  CDS            SV40 NLS: nuclear localization signal of SV40 (simian virus 40) large T antigen
   9321..9404    +  CDS            large T antigen (fragment): large T antigen from SV40 (simian virus 40)
   9427..9561    +  polyA_signal   SV40 poly(A) signal: SV40 polyadenylation signal
   9728..10057   +  CDS            nef (fragment): NEF_HV1BR - Experimental evidence at protein level: Swiss-Prot protein existence level 1. Extracellular Nef protein targets CD4(+) T-lymphocytes for apoptosis by interacting with CXCR4 surface receptors (PubMed:14990729). From Human immunodeficiency virus type 1 group M subtype B (isolate BRU/LAI) (HIV-1).
  10105..10362   +  LTR            5' LTR (truncated): truncated 5' long terminal repeat (LTR) from HIV-1
  10409..10534   +  misc_feature   HIV-1 Ψ: packaging signal of human immunodeficiency virus type 1
  10518..10856   +  CDS            HIV-1 gag (fragment): gag protein from human immunodeficiency virus 1; gag
  11031..11264   +  misc_feature   RRE: The Rev response element (RRE) of HIV-1 allows for Rev-dependent mRNA export from the nucleus to the cytoplasm.
  11641..6       +  CDS            Rev (fragment) (across the origin): human immunodeficiency virus 1 (HIV-1) Rev protein; rev; enhances nuclear export of unspliced and incompletely spliced viral mRNAs
