[The description below was written by a language model from this plasmid's Addgene catalogue record and pLannotate feature annotations shown in this document.]
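Description:
pHR-YTH-mCherry-Cry2 is an 11.7 kb mammalian expression plasmid built on a pHR-type HIV-1 lentiviral transfer backbone. The catalogue lists it simply as a mammalian expression vector, but the feature table shows the elements needed for packaging into lentiviral particles: a truncated 5' LTR, the Ψ packaging signal with a partial gag sequence, the Rev response element, a cPPT/CTS, and a self-inactivating ΔU3 3' LTR. In bacteria it is maintained through a high-copy ColE1/pUC-type origin and selected with ampicillin via β-lactamase. The backbone also carries legacy sequences outside the viral cassette, including an SV40 promoter followed by gpt fragments and SV40 small t intron and polyadenylation sequences, plus scattered fragments of TcR, rop, lacI and nef that appear to be nonfunctional remnants.

The payload is a single fusion open reading frame driven by the spleen focus-forming virus (SFFV) LTR promoter, a strong constitutive promoter in many mammalian cell types. It encodes only the YTH domain of human YTHDC1, the m6A-RNA-binding module of this nuclear reader protein, fused at its C terminus to the red fluorescent protein mCherry and then to CRY2PHR, the photolyase homology region of Arabidopsis cryptochrome 2. A WPRE downstream of the coding sequence enhances transcript stability and expression. CRY2PHR self-associates under blue light, so in the optodroplet assay illumination raises the local valency of the fused protein fragment, and mCherry imaging reveals whether that fragment promotes light-induced condensate formation. The stated purpose of the construct is to test the YTH domain in this assay, in the context of work on m6A-modified enhancer RNAs and transcriptional condensates.
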