Addgene plasmid #177126: pHR-YTH-mCherry-Cry2
Purpose: Express YTH domain fragment of YTHDC1 with mCherry and CRY2 tag for Optodroplet Assay
Depositing lab: Wenbo Li. Depositing organization: University of Texas Health Science Center at Houston. Publication: Enhancer RNA m6A methylation facilitates transcriptional condensate formation and gene activation. Lee JH, Wang R, Xiong F, Krakowiak J, Liao Z, Nguyen PT, Moroz-Omori EV, Shao J, Zhu X, Bolt MJ, Wu H, Singh PK, Bi M, Shi CJ, Jamal N, Li G, Mistry R, Jung SY, Tsai KL, Ferreon JC, Stossi F, Caflisch A, Liu Z, Mancini MA, Li W. Mol Cell. 2021 Aug 19;81(16):3368-3385.e9. doi: 10.1016/j.molcel.2021.07.024. Epub 2021 Aug 9. PubMed 34375583.
Backbone
  Vector backbone: Addgene 101221
  Vector type: Mammalian Expression
Growth in bacteria
  Bacterial resistance: Ampicillin, 100 μg/mL
  Growth temperature: 37°C
  Growth strain: NEB Stable
  Copy number: High Copy
Gene/Insert
  Gene/Insert name: YTHDC1 (YTH domain)
  Species: H. sapiens (human)
  Mutation: YTH domain only
  Entrez Gene: YTHDC1 (a.k.a. YT521, YT521-B)
  Promoter: SFFV
  Tag / fusion protein: mCherry-CRY2 (C terminal on insert)
  Cloning method: Gibson Cloning
  Sequencing primers: 5′ n/a; 3′ n/a
Terms and licenses: Academic/Nonprofit Terms; Industry Terms: Not Available to Industry
How to cite: pHR-YTH-mCherry-Cry2 was a gift from Wenbo Li (Addgene plasmid # 177126 ; http://n2t.net/addgene:177126 ; RRID:Addgene_177126)
